Addgene plasmid #138275: pQCXIN-turboRFP
Purpose: Retroviral expression of turboRFP
Depositing lab: Michael Grusch. Depositing organization: Medical University of Vienna.
Backbone
  Vector backbone: pQCXIN
  Backbone manufacturer: Clontech
  Vector type: Mammalian Expression, Retroviral
  Selectable markers: Neomycin (select with G418)
Growth in bacteria
  Bacterial resistance: Ampicillin, 100 μg/mL
  Growth temperature: 37°C
  Growth strain: NEB Stable
  Copy number: High Copy
Gene/Insert
  Gene/Insert name: TurboRFP
  Species: Entacmaea quadricolor
  Promoter: CMV
  Cloning method: Restriction Enzyme; 5′ cloning site BamHI (unknown if destroyed); 3′ cloning site EcoRI (unknown if destroyed)
  Sequencing primers: 5′ Unknown
Terms and licenses: Academic/Nonprofit Terms; Industry Terms: Not Available to Industry
How to cite: pQCXIN-turboRFP was a gift from Michael Grusch (Addgene plasmid # 138275 ; http://n2t.net/addgene:138275 ; RRID:Addgene_138275)
