[The description below was written by a language model from this plasmid's Addgene catalogue record and pLannotate feature annotations shown in this document.]
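Description:
pQCXIN-turboRFP is a self-inactivating gammaretroviral expression vector built on the Clontech pQCXIN backbone, made for stable delivery of the red fluorescent protein TurboRFP into mammalian cells. In bacteria it is maintained as a high-copy plasmid through a ColE1/pUC-type origin and selected with ampicillin via the β-lactamase gene and its native promoter.

The viral genome is transcribed in packaging cells from a hybrid 5' element in which the CMV immediate early enhancer and promoter are fused to a truncated Moloney murine sarcoma virus LTR. This is followed by the Ψ packaging signal and a truncated gag segment lacking its start codon, which together promote encapsidation of the RNA. The 3' LTR carries a U3 deletion; after reverse transcription this deletion is copied to the 5' end, silencing the LTRs in the integrated provirus so that expression depends on the internal promoter. That internal CMV enhancer/promoter drives a bicistronic transcript: mammalian codon-optimized TurboRFP (from Entacmaea quadricolor, cloned between BamHI and EcoRI sites), then an EMCV IRES, then the Tn5 neomycin phosphotransferase gene. Transduced cells can therefore be selected with G418 and identified by red fluorescence from the same mRNA. Short annotated fragments (ble, Mos, env, rop, bom) and an SV40 promoter in the plasmid backbone are remnants of the vector's lineage.

Two full-length sequence records, from the depositor and from repository sequencing, differ by only a few nucleotides in length and show the same architecture, with minor differences in how the internal CMV promoter and IRES are annotated. The vector lacks functional gag, pol and env genes, so these must be supplied in trans. Typical uses are fluorescent marking or tracking of stably transduced cell populations.
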