Features (pLannotate 1.2.2; 22 found; start..end, strand, type, name):
    309..512     +  promoter       CMV promoter: human cytomegalovirus (CMV) immediate early promoter
    513..688     +  LTR            5' LTR (truncated): truncated long terminal repeat from Moloney murine sarcoma virus
    810..1084    +  misc_feature   MESV Ψ (fragment): packaging signal of murine embryonic stem cell virus
   1151..1567    +  CDS            gag (truncated): truncated Moloney murine leukemia virus (MMLV) gag gene lacking the start codon
   1604..1907    +  enhancer       CMV enhancer: human cytomegalovirus immediate early enhancer
   1980..1997    -  promoter       CMV promoter (fragment): human cytomegalovirus (CMV) immediate early promoter
   2060..2111    +  promoter       CMVd2 promoter: truncated human cytomegalovirus (CMV) immediate early promoter that yields moderately reduced expression relative to the full-length promoter
   2285..2980    +  CDS            TurboRFP: red fluorescent protein from Entacmaea quadricolor mammalian codon-optimized
   2992..3564    +  misc_feature   IRES: internal ribosome entry site (IRES) of the encephalomyocarditis virus (EMCV)
   3583..4372    +  CDS            NeoR/KanR (fragment): aminoglycoside phosphotransferase from Tn5; aph(3')-II (or nptII); confers resistance to neomycin, kanamycin, and G418 (Geneticin®)
   4379..4447    +  CDS            ble (fragment): BLE_KLEPN - Experimental evidence at protein level: Swiss-Prot protein existence level 1. Binding protein with a strong affinity to the bleomycin family of antibiotics. Binds to CL990; an antimitotic-antibiotic compound. From Klebsiella pneumoniae.
   4543..4614    +  CDS            Mos (fragment): MOS_MOUSE - Experimental evidence at transcript level: Swiss-Prot protein existence level 2. From Mus musculus (Mouse).
   4647..4747    +  CDS            env (fragment): murine leukemia virus gPr80 envelope polyprotein precursor; env; proteolytically cleaved into gp70SU and p15TM subunits
   4789..5214    +  LTR            3' LTR (ΔU3): self-inactivating 3' long terminal repeat (LTR) from Moloney murine leukemia virus
   5283..5323    +  CDS            rop (fragment): Rop protein, which maintains plasmids at low copy number; rop
   5425..5463    +  misc_feature   bom (fragment): basis of mobility region from pBR322
   5480..5809    +  promoter       SV40 promoter: SV40 enhancer and early promoter
   5815..5916    +  misc_feature   bom (fragment): basis of mobility region from pBR322
   6102..6690    -  rep_origin     ori: high-copy-number ColE1/pMB1/pBR322/pUC origin of replication
   6861..7721    -  CDS            AmpR: β-lactamase; bla; confers resistance to ampicillin, carbenicillin, and related antibiotics
   7722..7826    -  promoter       AmpR promoter: bla
   8012..308     +  enhancer       CMV enhancer (across the origin): human cytomegalovirus immediate early enhancer
>Addgene plasmid #138275 | pQCXIN-turboRFP | depositor full sequence | sequence record 266887 | pQCXIN-turboRFP sequence 8083 bps
TCCGCGTTACATAACTTACGGTAAATGGCCCGCCTGGCTGACCGCCCAACGACCCCCGCCCATTGACGTC
AATAATGACGTATGTTCCCATAGTAACGCCAATAGGGACTTTCCATTGACGTCAATGGGTGGAGTATTTA
CGGTAAACTGCCCACTTGGCAGTACATCAAGTGTATCATATGCCAAGTACGCCCCCTATTGACGTCAATG
ACGGTAAATGGCCCGCCTGGCATTATGCCCAGTACATGACCTTATGGGACTTTCCTACTTGGCAGTACAT
CTACGTATTAGTCATCGCTATTACCATGGTGATGCGGTTTTGGCAGTACATCAATGGGCGTGGATAGCGG
TTTGACTCACGGGGATTTCCAAGTCTCCACCCCATTGACGTCAATGGGAGTTTGTTTTGGCACCAAAATC
AACGGGACTTTCCAAAATGTCGTAACAACTCCGCCCCATTGACGCAAATGGGCGGTAGGCGTGTACGGTG
GGAGGTCTATATAAGCAGAGCTCAATAAAAGAGCCCACAACCCCTCACTCGGCGCGCCAGTCTTCCGATA
GACTGCGTCGCCCGGGTACCCGTATTCCCAATAAAGCCTCTTGCTGTTTGCATCCGAATCGTGGTCTCGC
TGTTCCTTGGGAGGGTCTCCTCTGAGTGATTGACTACCCACGACGGGGGTCTTTCATTTGGGGGCTCGTC
CGGGATTTGGAGACCCCTGCCCAGGGACCACCGACCCACCACCGGGAGGTAAGCTGGCCAGCAACTTATC
TGTGTCTGTCCGATTGTCTAGTGTCTATGTTTGATGTTATGCGCCTGCGTCTGTACTAGTTAGCTAACTA
GCTCTGTATCTGGCGGACCCGTGGTGGAACTGACGAGTTCTGAACACCCGGCCGCAACCCTGGGAGACGT
CCCAGGGACTTTGGGGGCCGTTTTTGTGGCCCGACCTGAGGAAGGGAGTCGATGTGGAATCCGACCCCGT
CAGGATATGTGGTTCTGGTAGGAGACGAGAACCTAAAACAGTTCCCGCCTCCGTCTGAATTTTTGCTTTC
GGTTTGGAACCGAAGCCGCGCGTCTTGTCTGCTGCAGCGCTGCAGCATCGTTCTGTGTTGTCTCTGTCTG
ACTGTGTTTCTGTATTTGTCTGAAAATTAGGGCCAGACTGTTACCACTCCCTTAAGTTTGACCTTAGGTC
ACTGGAAAGATGTCGAGCGGATCGCTCACAACCAGTCGGTAGATGTCAAGAAGAGACGTTGGGTTACCTT
CTGCTCTGCAGAATGGCCAACCTTTAACGTCGGATGGCCGCGAGACGGCACCTTTAACCGAGACCTCATC
ACCCAGGTTAAGATCAAGGTCTTTTCACCTGGCCCGCATGGACACCCAGACCAGGTCCCCTACATCGTGA
CCTGGGAAGCCTTGGCTTTTGACCCCCCTCCCTGGGTCAAGCCCTTTGTACACCCTAAGCCTCCGCCTCC
TCTTCCTCCATCCGCCCCGTCTCTCCCCCTTGAACCTCCTCGTTCGACCCCGCCTCGATCCTCCCTTTAT
CCAGCCCTCACTCCTTCTCTAGGCGCCGGAATTGAAGATCTGGGGGATCGATCCTCTAGAGTCCGTTACA
TAACTTACGGTAAATGGCCCGCCTGGCTGACCGCCCAACGACCCCCGCCCATTGACGTCAATAATGACGT
ATGTTCCCATAGTAACGCCAATAGGGACTTTCCATTGACGTCAATGGGTGGAGTATTTACGGTAAACTGC
CCACTTGGCAGTACATCAAGTGTATCATATGCCAAGTACGCCCCCTATTGACGTCAATGACGGTAAATGG
CCCGCCTGGCATTATGCCCAGTACATGACCTTATGGGACTTTCCTACTTGGCAGTACATCTACGTATTAG
TCATCGCTATTACCATGGTGATGCGGTTTTGGCAGTACATCAATGGGCGTGAATAGCGGTTTGACTCACG
GGGATTTCCAAGTCTCCACCCCATTGACGTCAATGGGAGTTTGTTTTGGCACCAAAATCAACGGGACTTT
CCAAAATGTCGTAACAACTCCGCCCCATTGACGCAAATGGGCGGTAGGCGTGTACGGTGGGAGGTCTATA
TAAGCAGAGCTCGTTTAGTGAACCGTCAGATCGCCTGGAGACGCCATCCACGCTGTTTTGACCTCCATAG
AAGACACCGGGACCGATCCAGCCTCCGCGGCCGGGAACGGTGCATTGGAACGCTGCAGGAATTGATCCGC
GGCCGCACCGGTAGGCCTCGTACGCTTAATTAACGGATCCTGGCATGAGCGAGCTGATCAAGGAGAACAT
GCACATGAAGCTGTACATGGAGGGCACCGTGAACAACCACCACTTCAAGTGCACATCCGAGGGCGAAGGC
AAGCCCTACGAGGGCACCCAGACCATGAAGATCAAGGTGGTCGAGGGCGGCCCTCTCCCCTTCGCCTTCG
ACATCCTGGCTACCAGCTTCATGTACGGCAGCAAAGCCTTCATCAACCACACCCAGGGCATCCCCGACTT
CTTTAAGCAGTCCTTCCCTGAGGGCTTCACATGGGAGAGAATCACCACATACGAAGACGGGGGCGTGCTG
ACCGCTACCCAGGACACCAGCTTCCAGAACGGCTGCATCATCTACAACGTCAAGATCAACGGGGTGAACT
TCCCATCCAACGGCCCTGTGATGCAGAAGAAAACACGCGGCTGGGAGGCCAACACCGAGATGCTGTACCC
CGCTGACGGCGGCCTGAGAGGCCACAGCCAGATGGCCCTGAAGCTCGTGGGCGGGGGCTACCTGCACTGC
TCCTTCAAGACCACATACAGATCCAAGAAACCCGCTAAGAACCTCAAGATGCCCGGCTTCCACTTCGTGG
ACCACAGACTGGAAAGAATCAAGGAGGCCGACAAAGAGACCTACGTCGAGCAGCACGAGATGGCTGTGGC
CAAGTACTGCGACCTCCCTAGCAAACTGGGGCACAGATGATACGAATTCCGCCCCTCTCCCTCCCCCCCC
CCTAACGTTACTGGCCGAAGCCGCTTGGAATAAGGCCGGTGTGCGTTTGTCTATATGTTATTTTCCACCA
TATTGCCGTCTTTTGGCAATGTGAGGGCCCGGAAACCTGGCCCTGTCTTCTTGACGAGCATTCCTAGGGG
TCTTTCCCCTCTCGCCAAAGGAATGCAAGGTCTGTTGAATGTCGTGAAGGAAGCAGTTCCTCTGGAAGCT
TCTTGAAGACAAACAACGTCTGTAGCGACCCTTTGCAGGCAGCGGAACCCCCCACCTGGCGACAGGTGCC
TCTGCGGCCAAAAGCCACGTGTATAAGATACACCTGCAAAGGCGGCACAACCCCAGTGCCACGTTGTGAG
TTGGATAGTTGTGGAAAGAGTCAAATGGCTCTCCTCAAGCGTATTCAACAAGGGGCTGAAGGATGCCCAG
AAGGTACCCCATTGTATGGGATCTGATCTGGGGCCTCGGTGCACATGCTTTACATGTGTTTAGTCGAGGT
TAAAAAACGTCTAGGCCCCCCGAACCACGGGGACGTGGTTTTCCTTTGAAAAACACGATGATAAGCTTGC
CACAACCATGGCTGAACAAGATGGATTGCACGCAGGTTCTCCGGCCGCTTGGGTGGAGAGGCTATTCGGC
TATGACTGGGCACAACAGACAATCGGCTGCTCTGATGCCGCCGTGTTCCGGCTGTCAGCGCAGGGGCGCC
CGGTTCTTTTTGTCAAGACCGACCTGTCCGGTGCCCTGAATGAACTGCAGGACGAGGCAGCGCGGCTATC
GTGGCTGGCCACGACGGGCGTTCCTTGCGCAGCTGTGCTCGACGTTGTCACTGAAGCGGGAAGGGACTGG
CTGCTATTGGGCGAAGTGCCGGGGCAGGATCTCCTGTCATCTCACCTTGCTCCTGCCGAGAAAGTATCCA
TCATGGCTGATGCAATGCGGCGGCTGCATACGCTTGATCCGGCTACCTGCCCATTCGACCACCAAGCGAA
ACATCGCATCGAGCGAGCACGTACTCGGATGGAAGCCGGTCTTGTCGATCAGGATGATCTGGACGAAGAG
CATCAGGGGCTCGCGCCAGCCGAACTGTTCGCCAGGCTCAAGGCGCGCATGCCCGACGGCGAGGATCTCG
TCGTGACCCATGGCGATGCCTGCTTGCCGAATATCATGGTGGAAAATGGCCGCTTTTCTGGATTCATCGA
CTGTGGCCGGCTGGGTGTGGCGGACCGCTATCAGGACATAGCGTTGGCTACCCGTGATATTGCTGAAGAG
CTTGGCGGCGAATGGGCTGACCGCTTCCTCGTGCTTTACGGTATCGCCGCTCCCGATTCGCAGCGCATCG
CCTTCTATCGCCTTCTTGACGAGTTCTTCTGAGCGGGATCGGCTAGAGTCGACCCGGACGGGACGCTCCT
GCGCCTGATACAGAACGAATTGCTTGCAGGCATCTCATGAGTGTGTCTTCCCGTTTTCCGCCTGAGGTCA
CTGCGTGGATGGAGCGCTGGCGCCTGCTGCGCGACGGCGAGCTGCTCACCACCCACTCGAGGGCTGCAGC
GCTGCAGAGGCCGAGTGCAGAACTGCTCCAAAGGGACCTCAAGGCTTTCCGAGGGACACTAGGCTGACTC
CATCGAGCCAGTGTAGAGATAAGCTTATCGATTAGTCCAATTTGTTAAAGACAGGATATCAGTGGTCCAG
GCTCTAGTTTTGACTCAACAATATCACCAGCTGAAGCCTATAGAGTACGAGCCATAGATAAAATAAAAGA
TTTTATTTAGTCTCCAGAAAAAGGGGGGAATGAAAGACCCCACCTGTAGGTTTGGCAAGCTAGCTTAAGT
AACGCCATTTTGCAAGGCATGGAAAAATACATAACTGAGAATAGAGAAGTTCAGATCAAGGTCAGGAACA
GATGGAACAGGGTCGACCCTAGAGAACCATCAGATGTTTCCAGGGTGCCCCAAGGACCTGAAATGACCCT
GTGCCTTATTTGAACTAACCAATCAGTTCGCTTCTCGCTTCTGTTCGCGCGCTTCTGCTCCCCGAGCTCA
ATAAAAGAGCCCACAACCCCTCACTCGGGGCGCCAGTCCTCCGATTGACTGAGTCGCCCGGGTACCCGTG
TATCCAATAAACCCTCTTGCAGTTGCATCCGACTTGTGGTCTCGCTGTTCCTTGGGAGGGTCTCCTCTGA
GTGATTGACTACCCGTCAGCGGGGGTCTTTCATTTGGGGGCTCGTCCGGGATCGGGAGACCCCTGCCCAG
GGACCACCGACCCACCACCGGGAGGTAAGCTGGCTGCCTCGCGCGTTTCGGTGATGACGGTGAAAACCTC
TGACACATGCAGCTCCCGGAGACGGTCACAGCTTGTCTGTAAGCGGATGCCGGGAGCAGACAAGCCCGTC
AGGGCGCGTCAGCGGGTGTTGGCGGGTGTCGGGGCGCAGCCATGACCCAGTCACGTAGCGATAGCGGAGT
GTAGATCCGGCTGTGGAATGTGTGTCAGTTAGGGTGTGGAAAGTCCCCAGGCTCCCCAGCAGGCAGAAGT
ATGCAAAGCATGCATCTCAATTAGTCAGCAACCAGGTGTGGAAAGTCCCCAGGCTCCCCAGCAGGCAGAA
GTATGCAAAGCATGCATCTCAATTAGTCAGCAACCATAGTCCCGCCCCTAACTCCGCCCATCCCGCCCCT
AACTCCGCCCAGTTCCGCCCATTCTCCGCCCCATGGCTGACTAATTTTTTTTATTTATGCAGAGGCCGAG
GCCGCCTCGGCCTCTGAGCTATTCCAGAAGTAGTGAGGAGGCTTTTTTGGAGGCCTAGGCTTTTGCAAAA
AGCTTACTGGCTTAACTATGCGGCATCAGAGCAGATTGTACTGAGAGTGCACCATATGCGGTGTGAAATA
CCGCACAGATGCGTAAGGAGAAAATACCGCATCAGGCGCTCTTCCGCTTCCTCGCTCACTGACTCGCTGC
GCTCGGTCGTTCGGCTGCGGCGAGCGGTATCAGCTCACTCAAAGGCGGTAATACGGTTATCCACAGAATC
AGGGGATAACGCAGGAAAGAACATGTGAGCAAAAGGCCAGCAAAAGGCCAGGAACCGTAAAAAGGCCGCG
TTGCTGGCGTTTTTCCATAGGCTCCGCCCCCCTGACGAGCATCACAAAAATCGACGCTCAAGTCAGAGGT
GGCGAAACCCGACAGGACTATAAAGATACCAGGCGTTTCCCCCTGGAAGCTCCCTCGTGCGCTCTCCTGT
TCCGACCCTGCCGCTTACCGGATACCTGTCCGCCTTTCTCCCTTCGGGAAGCGTGGCGCTTTCTCATAGC
TCACGCTGTAGGTATCTCAGTTCGGTGTAGGTCGTTCGCTCCAAGCTGGGCTGTGTGCACGAACCCCCCG
TTCAGCCCGACCGCTGCGCCTTATCCGGTAACTATCGTCTTGAGTCCAACCCGGTAAGACACGACTTATC
GCCACTGGCAGCAGCCACTGGTAACAGGATTAGCAGAGCGAGGTATGTAGGCGGTGCTACAGAGTTCTTG
AAGTGGTGGCCTAACTACGGCTACACTAGAAGGACAGTATTTGGTATCTGCGCTCTGCTGAAGCCAGTTA
CCTTCGGAAAAAGAGTTGGTAGCTCTTGATCCGGCAAACAAACCACCGCTGGTAGCGGTGGTTTTTTTGT
TTGCAAGCAGCAGATTACGCGCAGAAAAAAAGGATCTCAAGAAGATCCTTTGATCTTTTCTACGGGGTCT
GACGCTCAGTGGAACGAAAACTCACGTTAAGGGATTTTGGTCATGAGATTATCAAAAAGGATCTTCACCT
AGATCCTTTTAAATTAAAAATGAAGTTTTAAATCAATCTAAAGTATATATGAGTAAACTTGGTCTGACAG
TTACCAATGCTTAATCAGTGAGGCACCTATCTCAGCGATCTGTCTATTTCGTTCATCCATAGTTGCCTGA
CTCCCCGTCGTGTAGATAACTACGATACGGGAGGGCTTACCATCTGGCCCCAGTGCTGCAATGATACCGC
GAGACCCACGCTCACCGGCTCCAGATTTATCAGCAATAAACCAGCCAGCCGGAAGGGCCGAGCGCAGAAG
TGGTCCTGCAACTTTATCCGCCTCCATCCAGTCTATTAATTGTTGCCGGGAAGCTAGAGTAAGTAGTTCG
CCAGTTAATAGTTTGCGCAACGTTGTTGCCATTGCTGCAGGCATCGTGGTGTCACGCTCGTCGTTTGGTA
TGGCTTCATTCAGCTCCGGTTCCCAACGATCAAGGCGAGTTACATGATCCCCCATGTTGTGCAAAAAAGC
GGTTAGCTCCTTCGGTCCTCCGATCGTTGTCAGAAGTAAGTTGGCCGCAGTGTTATCACTCATGGTTATG
GCAGCACTGCATAATTCTCTTACTGTCATGCCATCCGTAAGATGCTTTTCTGTGACTGGTGAGTACTCAA
CCAAGTCATTCTGAGAATAGTGTATGCGGCGACCGAGTTGCTCTTGCCCGGCGTCAACACGGGATAATAC
CGCGCCACATAGCAGAACTTTAAAAGTGCTCATCATTGGAAAACGTTCTTCGGGGCGAAAACTCTCAAGG
ATCTTACCGCTGTTGAGATCCAGTTCGATGTAACCCACTCGTGCACCCAACTGATCTTCAGCATCTTTTA
CTTTCACCAGCGTTTCTGGGTGAGCAAAAACAGGAAGGCAAAATGCCGCAAAAAAGGGAATAAGGGCGAC
ACGGAAATGTTGAATACTCATACTCTTCCTTTTTCAATATTATTGAAGCATTTATCAGGGTTATTGTCTC
ATGAGCGGATACATATTTGAATGTATTTAGAAAAATAAACAAATAGGGGTTCCGCGCACATTTCCCCGAA
AAGTGCCACCTGACGTCTAAGAAACCATTATTATCATGACATTAACCTATAAAAATAGGCGTATCACGAG
GCCCTTTCGTCTTCAAGAATTAGCTTGGCCATTGCATACGTTGTATCCATATCATAATATGTACATTTAT
ATTGGCTCATGTCCAACATTACCGCCATGTTGACATTGATTATTGACTAGTTATTAATAGTAATCAATTA
CGGGGTCATTAGTTCATAGCCCATATATGGAGT
