Features (pLannotate 1.2.2; 21 found; start..end, strand, type, name):
      1..380     +  enhancer       CMV enhancer: human cytomegalovirus immediate early enhancer
    381..584     +  promoter       CMV promoter: human cytomegalovirus (CMV) immediate early promoter
    585..760     +  LTR            5' LTR (truncated): truncated long terminal repeat from Moloney murine sarcoma virus
    882..1156    +  misc_feature   MESV Ψ (fragment): packaging signal of murine embryonic stem cell virus
   1223..1639    +  CDS            gag (truncated): truncated Moloney murine leukemia virus (MMLV) gag gene lacking the start codon
   1676..1979    +  enhancer       CMV enhancer: human cytomegalovirus immediate early enhancer
   1980..2183    +  promoter       CMV promoter: human cytomegalovirus (CMV) immediate early promoter
   2360..3055    +  CDS            TurboRFP: red fluorescent protein from Entacmaea quadricolor mammalian codon-optimized
   3178..3640    +  misc_feature   IRES: internal ribosome entry site (IRES) of the encephalomyocarditis virus (EMCV)
   3659..4448    +  CDS            NeoR/KanR (fragment): aminoglycoside phosphotransferase from Tn5; aph(3')-II (or nptII); confers resistance to neomycin, kanamycin, and G418 (Geneticin®)
   4455..4523    +  CDS            ble (fragment): BLE_KLEPN - Experimental evidence at protein level: Swiss-Prot protein existence level 1. Binding protein with a strong affinity to the bleomycin family of antibiotics. Binds to CL990; an antimitotic-antibiotic compound. From Klebsiella pneumoniae.
   4619..4690    +  CDS            Mos (fragment): MOS_MOUSE - Experimental evidence at transcript level: Swiss-Prot protein existence level 2. From Mus musculus (Mouse).
   4723..4823    +  CDS            env (fragment): murine leukemia virus gPr80 envelope polyprotein precursor; env; proteolytically cleaved into gp70SU and p15TM subunits
   4865..5290    +  LTR            3' LTR (ΔU3): self-inactivating 3' long terminal repeat (LTR) from Moloney murine leukemia virus
   5359..5399    +  CDS            rop (fragment): Rop protein, which maintains plasmids at low copy number; rop
   5501..5539    +  misc_feature   bom (fragment): basis of mobility region from pBR322
   5556..5885    +  promoter       SV40 promoter: SV40 enhancer and early promoter
   5891..5992    +  misc_feature   bom (fragment): basis of mobility region from pBR322
   6178..6766    -  rep_origin     ori: high-copy-number ColE1/pMB1/pBR322/pUC origin of replication
   6937..7797    -  CDS            AmpR: β-lactamase; bla; confers resistance to ampicillin, carbenicillin, and related antibiotics
   7798..7902    -  promoter       AmpR promoter: bla
>Addgene plasmid #138275 | pQCXIN-turboRFP | addgene full sequence | sequence record 274573 | Addgene Partial NGS Result
GACATTGATTATTGACTAGTTATTAATAGTAATCAATTACGGGGTCATTAGTTCATAGCCCATATATGGA
GTTCCGCGTTACATAACTTACGGTAAATGGCCCGCCTGGCTGACCGCCCAACGACCCCCGCCCATTGACG
TCAATAATGACGTATGTTCCCATAGTAACGCCAATAGGGACTTTCCATTGACGTCAATGGGTGGAGTATT
TACGGTAAACTGCCCACTTGGCAGTACATCAAGTGTATCATATGCCAAGTACGCCCCCTATTGACGTCAA
TGACGGTAAATGGCCCGCCTGGCATTATGCCCAGTACATGACCTTATGGGACTTTCCTACTTGGCAGTAC
ATCTACGTATTAGTCATCGCTATTACCATGGTGATGCGGTTTTGGCAGTACATCAATGGGCGTGGATAGC
GGTTTGACTCACGGGGATTTCCAAGTCTCCACCCCATTGACGTCAATGGGAGTTTGTTTTGGCACCAAAA
TCAACGGGACTTTCCAAAATGTCGTAACAACTCCGCCCCATTGACGCAAATGGGCGGTAGGCGTGTACGG
TGGGAGGTCTATATAAGCAGAGCTCAATAAAAGAGCCCACAACCCCTCACTCGGCGCGCCAGTCTTCCGA
TAGACTGCGTCGCCCGGGTACCCGTATTCCCAATAAAGCCTCTTGCTGTTTGCATCCGAATCGTGGTCTC
GCTGTTCCTTGGGAGGGTCTCCTCTGAGTGATTGACTACCCACGACGGGGGTCTTTCATTTGGGGGCTCG
TCCGGGATTTGGAGACCCCTGCCCAGGGACCACCGACCCACCACCGGGAGGTAAGCTGGCCAGCAACTTA
TCTGTGTCTGTCCGATTGTCTAGTGTCTATGTTTGATGTTATGCGCCTGCGTCTGTACTAGTTAGCTAAC
TAGCTCTGTATCTGGCGGACCCGTGGTGGAACTGACGAGTTCTGAACACCCGGCCGCAACCCTGGGAGAC
GTCCCAGGGACTTTGGGGGCCGTTTTTGTGGCCCGACCTGAGGAAGGGAGTCGATGTGGAATCCGACCCC
GTCAGGATATGTGGTTCTGGTAGGAGACGAGAACCTAAAACAGTTCCCGCCTCCGTCTGAATTTTTGCTT
TCGGTTTGGAACCGAAGCCGCGCGTCTTGTCTGCTGCAGCGCTGCAGCATCGTTCTGTGTTGTCTCTGTC
TGACTGTGTTTCTGTATTTGTCTGAAAATTAGGGCCAGACTGTTACCACTCCCTTAAGTTTGACCTTAGG
TCACTGGAAAGATGTCGAGCGGATCGCTCACAACCAGTCGGTAGATGTCAAGAAGAGACGTTGGGTTACC
TTCTGCTCTGCAGAATGGCCAACCTTTAACGTCGGATGGCCGCGAGACGGCACCTTTAACCGAGACCTCA
TCACCCAGGTTAAGATCAAGGTCTTTTCACCTGGCCCGCATGGACACCCAGACCAGGTCCCCTACATCGT
GACCTGGGAAGCCTTGGCTTTTGACCCCCCTCCCTGGGTCAAGCCCTTTGTACACCCTAAGCCTCCGCCT
CCTCTTCCTCCATCCGCCCCGTCTCTCCCCCTTGAACCTCCTCGTTCGACCCCGCCTCGATCCTCCCTTT
ATCCAGCCCTCACTCCTTCTCTAGGCGCCGGAATTGAAGATCTGGGGGATCGATCCTCTAGAGTCCGTTA
CATAACTTACGGTAAATGGCCCGCCTGGCTGACCGCCCAACGACCCCCGCCCATTGACGTCAATAATGAC
GTATGTTCCCATAGTAACGCCAATAGGGACTTTCCATTGACGTCAATGGGTGGAGTATTTACGGTAAACT
GCCCACTTGGCAGTACATCAAGTGTATCATATGCCAAGTACGCCCCCTATTGACGTCAATGACGGTAAAT
GGCCCGCCTGGCATTATGCCCAGTACATGACCTTATGGGACTTTCCTACTTGGCAGTACATCTACGTATT
AGTCATCGCTATTACCATGGTGATGCGGTTTTGGCAGTACATCAATGGGCGTGGATAGCGGTTTGACTCA
CGGGGATTTCCAAGTCTCCACCCCATTGACGTCAATGGGAGTTTGTTTTGGCACCAAAATCAACGGGACT
TTCCAAAATGTCGTAACAACTCCGCCCCATTGACGCAAATGGGCGGTAGGCGTGTACGGTGGGAGGTCTA
TATAAGCAGAGCTCGTTTAGTGAACCGTCAGATCGCCTGGAGACGCCATCCACGCTGTTTTGACCTCCAT
AGAAGACACCGGGACCGATCCAGCCTCCGCGGCCGGGAACGGTGCATTGGAACGGACCTGCAGGAATTGA
TCCGCGGCCGCACCGGTAGGCCTCGTACGCTTAATTAACGGATCCTGGCATGAGCGAGCTGATCAAGGAG
AACATGCACATGAAGCTGTACATGGAGGGCACCGTGAACAACCACCACTTCAAGTGCACATCCGAGGGCG
AAGGCAAGCCCTACGAGGGCACCCAGACCATGAAGATCAAGGTGGTCGAGGGCGGCCCTCTCCCCTTCGC
CTTCGACATCCTGGCTACCAGCTTCATGTACGGCAGCAAAGCCTTCATCAACCACACCCAGGGCATCCCC
GACTTCTTTAAGCAGTCCTTCCCTGAGGGCTTCACATGGGAGAGAATCACCACATACGAAGACGGGGGCG
TGCTGACCGCTACCCAGGACACCAGCTTCCAGAACGGCTGCATCATCTACAACGTCAAGATCAACGGGGT
GAACTTCCCATCCAACGGCCCTGTGATGCAGAAGAAAACACGCGGCTGGGAGGCCAACACCGAGATGCTG
TACCCCGCTGACGGCGGCCTGAGAGGCCACAGCCAGATGGCCCTGAAGCTCGTGGGCGGGGGCTACCTGC
ACTGCTCCTTCAAGACCACATACAGATCCAAGAAACCCGCTAAGAACCTCAAGATGCCCGGCTTCCACTT
CGTGGACCACAGACTGGAAAGAATCAAGGAGGCCGACAAAGAGACCTACGTCGAGCAGCACGAGATGGCT
GTGGCCAAGTACTGCGACCTCCCTAGCAAACTGGGGCACAGATGATACGAATTCCGCCCCCCTCCCTCCC
CCCCCCCTAACGTTACTGGCCGAAGCCGCTTGGAATAAGGCCGGTGTGCGTTTGTCTATATGTTATTTTC
CACCATATTGCCGTCTTTTGGCAATGTGAGGGCCCGGAAACCTGGCCCTGTCTTCTTGACGAGCATTCCT
AGGGGTCTTTCCCCTCTCGCCAAAGGAATGCAAGGTCTGTTGAATGTCGTGAAGGAAGCAGTTCCTCTGG
AAGCTTCTTGAAGACAAACAACGTCTGTAGCGACCCTTTGCAGGCAGCGGAACCCCCCACCTGGCGACAG
GTGCCTCTGCGGCCAAAAGCCACGTGTATAAGATACACCTGCAAAGGCGGCACAACCCCAGTGCCACGTT
GTGAGTTGGATAGTTGTGGAAAGAGTCAAATGGCTCTCCTCAAGCGTATTCAACAAGGGGCTGAAGGATG
CCCAGAAGGTACCCCATTGTATGGGATCTGATCTGGGGCCTCGGTGCACATGCTTTACATGTGTTTAGTC
GAGGTTAAAAAAACGTCTAGGCCCCCCGAACCACGGGGACGTGGTTTTCCTTTGAAAAACACGATGATAA
GCTTGCCACAACCATGGCTGAACAAGATGGATTGCACGCAGGTTCTCCGGCCGCTTGGGTGGAGAGGCTA
TTCGGCTATGACTGGGCACAACAGACAATCGGCTGCTCTGATGCCGCCGTGTTCCGGCTGTCAGCGCAGG
GGCGCCCGGTTCTTTTTGTCAAGACCGACCTGTCCGGTGCCCTGAATGAACTGCAGGACGAGGCAGCGCG
GCTATCGTGGCTGGCCACGACGGGCGTTCCTTGCGCAGCTGTGCTCGACGTTGTCACTGAAGCGGGAAGG
GACTGGCTGCTATTGGGCGAAGTGCCGGGGCAGGATCTCCTGTCATCTCACCTTGCTCCTGCCGAGAAAG
TATCCATCATGGCTGATGCAATGCGGCGGCTGCATACGCTTGATCCGGCTACCTGCCCATTCGACCACCA
AGCGAAACATCGCATCGAGCGAGCACGTACTCGGATGGAAGCCGGTCTTGTCGATCAGGATGATCTGGAC
GAAGAGCATCAGGGGCTCGCGCCAGCCGAACTGTTCGCCAGGCTCAAGGCGCGCATGCCCGACGGCGAGG
ATCTCGTCGTGACCCATGGCGATGCCTGCTTGCCGAATATCATGGTGGAAAATGGCCGCTTTTCTGGATT
CATCGACTGTGGCCGGCTGGGTGTGGCGGACCGCTATCAGGACATAGCGTTGGCTACCCGTGATATTGCT
GAAGAGCTTGGCGGCGAATGGGCTGACCGCTTCCTCGTGCTTTACGGTATCGCCGCTCCCGATTCGCAGC
GCATCGCCTTCTATCGCCTTCTTGACGAGTTCTTCTGAGCGGGATCGGCTAGAGTCGACCCGGACGGGAC
GCTCCTGCGCCTGATACAGAACGAATTGCTTGCAGGCATCTCATGAGTGTGTCTTCCCGTTTTCCGCCTG
AGGTCACTGCGTGGATGGAGCGCTGGCGCCTGCTGCGCGACGGCGAGCTGCTCACCACCCACTCGAGGGC
TGCAGCGCTGCAGAGGCCGAGTGCAGAACTGCTCCAAAGGGACCTCAAGGCTTTCCGAGGGACACTAGGC
TGACTCCATCGAGCCAGTGTAGAGATAAGCTTATCGATTAGTCCAATTTGTTAAAGACAGGATATCAGTG
GTCCAGGCTCTAGTTTTGACTCAACAATATCACCAGCTGAAGCCTATAGAGTACGAGCCATAGATAAAAT
AAAAGATTTTATTTAGTCTCCAGAAAAAGGGGGGAATGAAAGACCCCACCTGTAGGTTTGGCAAGCTAGC
TTAAGTAACGCCATTTTGCAAGGCATGGAAAAATACATAACTGAGAATAGAGAAGTTCAGATCAAGGTCA
GGAACAGATGGAACAGGGTCGACCCTAGAGAACCATCAGATGTTTCCAGGGTGCCCCAAGGACCTGAAAT
GACCCTGTGCCTTATTTGAACTAACCAATCAGTTCGCTTCTCGCTTCTGTTCGCGCGCTTCTGCTCCCCG
AGCTCAATAAAAGAGCCCACAACCCCTCACTCGGGGCGCCAGTCCTCCGATTGACTGAGTCGCCCGGGTA
CCCGTGTATCCAATAAACCCTCTTGCAGTTGCATCCGACTTGTGGTCTCGCTGTTCCTTGGGAGGGTCTC
CTCTGAGTGATTGACTACCCGTCAGCGGGGGTCTTTCATTTGGGGGCTCGTCCGGGATCGGGAGACCCCT
GCCCAGGGACCACCGACCCACCACCGGGAGGTAAGCTGGCTGCCTCGCGCGTTTCGGTGATGACGGTGAA
AACCTCTGACACATGCAGCTCCCGGAGACGGTCACAGCTTGTCTGTAAGCGGATGCCGGGAGCAGACAAG
CCCGTCAGGGCGCGTCAGCGGGTGTTGGCGGGTGTCGGGGCGCAGCCATGACCCAGTCACGTAGCGATAG
CGGAGTGTAGATCCGGCTGTGGAATGTGTGTCAGTTAGGGTGTGGAAAGTCCCCAGGCTCCCCAGCAGGC
AGAAGTATGCAAAGCATGCATCTCAATTAGTCAGCAACCAGGTGTGGAAAGTCCCCAGGCTCCCCAGCAG
GCAGAAGTATGCAAAGCATGCATCTCAATTAGTCAGCAACCATAGTCCCGCCCCTAACTCCGCCCATCCC
GCCCCTAACTCCGCCCAGTTCCGCCCATTCTCCGCCCCATGGCTGACTAATTTTTTTTATTTATGCAGAG
GCCGAGGCCGCCTCGGCCTCTGAGCTATTCCAGAAGTAGTGAGGAGGCTTTTTTGGAGGCCTAGGCTTTT
GCAAAAAGCTTACTGGCTTAACTATGCGGCATCAGAGCAGATTGTACTGAGAGTGCACCATATGCGGTGT
GAAATACCGCACAGATGCGTAAGGAGAAAATACCGCATCAGGCGCTCTTCCGCTTCCTCGCTCACTGACT
CGCTGCGCTCGGTCGTTCGGCTGCGGCGAGCGGTATCAGCTCACTCAAAGGCGGTAATACGGTTATCCAC
AGAATCAGGGGATAACGCAGGAAAGAACATGTGAGCAAAAGGCCAGCAAAAGGCCAGGAACCGTAAAAAG
GCCGCGTTGCTGGCGTTTTTCCATAGGCTCCGCCCCCCTGACGAGCATCACAAAAATCGACGCTCAAGTC
AGAGGTGGCGAAACCCGACAGGACTATAAAGATACCAGGCGTTTCCCCCTGGAAGCTCCCTCGTGCGCTC
TCCTGTTCCGACCCTGCCGCTTACCGGATACCTGTCCGCCTTTCTCCCTTCGGGAAGCGTGGCGCTTTCT
CATAGCTCACGCTGTAGGTATCTCAGTTCGGTGTAGGTCGTTCGCTCCAAGCTGGGCTGTGTGCACGAAC
CCCCCGTTCAGCCCGACCGCTGCGCCTTATCCGGTAACTATCGTCTTGAGTCCAACCCGGTAAGACACGA
CTTATCGCCACTGGCAGCAGCCACTGGTAACAGGATTAGCAGAGCGAGGTATGTAGGCGGTGCTACAGAG
TTCTTGAAGTGGTGGCCTAACTACGGCTACACTAGAAGGACAGTATTTGGTATCTGCGCTCTGCTGAAGC
CAGTTACCTTCGGAAAAAGAGTTGGTAGCTCTTGATCCGGCAAACAAACCACCGCTGGTAGCGGTGGTTT
TTTTGTTTGCAAGCAGCAGATTACGCGCAGAAAAAAAGGATCTCAAGAAGATCCTTTGATCTTTTCTACG
GGGTCTGACGCTCAGTGGAACGAAAACTCACGTTAAGGGATTTTGGTCATGAGATTATCAAAAAGGATCT
TCACCTAGATCCTTTTAAATTAAAAATGAAGTTTTAAATCAATCTAAAGTATATATGAGTAAACTTGGTC
TGACAGTTACCAATGCTTAATCAGTGAGGCACCTATCTCAGCGATCTGTCTATTTCGTTCATCCATAGTT
GCCTGACTCCCCGTCGTGTAGATAACTACGATACGGGAGGGCTTACCATCTGGCCCCAGTGCTGCAATGA
TACCGCGAGACCCACGCTCACCGGCTCCAGATTTATCAGCAATAAACCAGCCAGCCGGAAGGGCCGAGCG
CAGAAGTGGTCCTGCAACTTTATCCGCCTCCATCCAGTCTATTAATTGTTGCCGGGAAGCTAGAGTAAGT
AGTTCGCCAGTTAATAGTTTGCGCAACGTTGTTGCCATTGCTGCAGGCATCGTGGTGTCACGCTCGTCGT
TTGGTATGGCTTCATTCAGCTCCGGTTCCCAACGATCAAGGCGAGTTACATGATCCCCCATGTTGTGCAA
AAAAGCGGTTAGCTCCTTCGGTCCTCCGATCGTTGTCAGAAGTAAGTTGGCCGCAGTGTTATCACTCATG
GTTATGGCAGCACTGCATAATTCTCTTACTGTCATGCCATCCGTAAGATGCTTTTCTGTGACTGGTGAGT
ACTCAACCAAGTCATTCTGAGAATAGTGTATGCGGCGACCGAGTTGCTCTTGCCCGGCGTCAACACGGGA
TAATACCGCGCCACATAGCAGAACTTTAAAAGTGCTCATCATTGGAAAACGTTCTTCGGGGCGAAAACTC
TCAAGGATCTTACCGCTGTTGAGATCCAGTTCGATGTAACCCACTCGTGCACCCAACTGATCTTCAGCAT
CTTTTACTTTCACCAGCGTTTCTGGGTGAGCAAAAACAGGAAGGCAAAATGCCGCAAAAAAGGGAATAAG
GGCGACACGGAAATGTTGAATACTCATACTCTTCCTTTTTCAATATTATTGAAGCATTTATCAGGGTTAT
TGTCTCATGAGCGGATACATATTTGAATGTATTTAGAAAAATAAACAAATAGGGGTTCCGCGCACATTTC
CCCGAAAAGTGCCACCTGACGTCTAAGAAACCATTATTATCATGACATTAACCTATAAAAATAGGCGTAT
CACGAGGCCCTTTCGTCTTCAAGAATTAGCTTGGCCATTGCATACGTTGTATCCATATCATAATATGTAC
ATTTATATTGGCTCATGTCCAACATTACCGCCATGTT
